>Addgene plasmid #184839 | pPlacPbuCas13b-gRNA-T-MS2 | addgene full sequence | sequence record 373965 | Addgene NGS Result
TTCCTTAGCTCCTGAAAATCTCGATAACTCAAAAAATACGCCCGGTAGTGATCTTATTTCATTATGGTGA
AAGTTGGAACCTCTTACGTGCCGATCAACGTCTCATTTTCGCCAAAAGTTGGCCCAGGGCTTCCCGGTAT
CAACAGGGACACCAGGATTTATTTATTCTGCGAAGTGATCTTCCGTCACAGGTATTTATTCGGCGCAAAG
TGCGTCGGGTGATGCTGCCAACTTACTGATTTAGTGTATGATGGTGTTTTTGAGGTGCTCCAGTGGCTTC
TGTTTCTATCAGCTGTCCCTCCTGTTCAGCTACTGACGGGGTGGTGCGTAACGGCAAAAGCACCGCCGGA
CATCAGCGCTAGCGGAGTGTATACTGGCTTACTATGTTGGCACTGATGAGGGTGTCAGTGAAGTGCTTCA
TGTGGCAGGAGAAAAAAGGCTGCACCGGTGCGTCAGCAGAATATGTGATACAGGATATATTCCGCTTCCT
CGCTCACTGACTCGCTACGCTCGGTCGTTCGACTGCGGCGAGCGGAAATGGCTTACGAACGGGGCGGAGA
TTTCCTGGAAGATGCCAGGAAGATACTTAACAGGGAAGTGAGAGGGCCGCGGCAAAGCCGTTTTTCCATA
GGCTCCGCCCCCCTGACAAGCATCACGAAATCTGACGCTCAAATCAGTGGTGGCGAAACCCGACAGGACT
ATAAAGATACCAGGCGTTTCCCCCTGGCGGCTCCCTCGTGCGCTCTCCTGTTCCTGCCTTTCGGTTTACC
GGTGTCATTCCGCTGTTATGGCCGCGTTTGTCTCATTCCACGCCTGACACTCAGTTCCGGGTAGGCAGTT
CGCTCCAAGCTGGACTGTATGCACGAACCCCCCGTTCAGTCCGACCGCTGCGCCTTATCCGGTAACTATC
GTCTTGAGTCCAACCCGGAAAGACATGCAAAAGCACCACTGGCAGCAGCCACTGGTAATTGATTTAGAGG
AGTTAGTCTTGAAGTCATGCGCCGGTTAAGGCTAAACTGAAAGGACAAGTTTTGGTGACTGCGCTCCTCC
AAGCCAGTTACCTCGGTTCAAAGAGTTGGTAGCTCAGAGAACCTTCGAAAAACCGCCCTGCAAGGCGGTT
TTTTCGTTTTCAGAGCAAGAGATTACGCGCAGACCAAAACGATCTCAAGAAGATCATCTTATTAATCAGA
TAAAATATTTCTAGATTTCAGTGCAATTTATCTCTTCAAATGTAGCACCTGAAGTCAGCCCCATACGATA
TAAGTTGTAATTCTCATGTTTGACAGCTTATCATCGATAAGCTTTAATGCGGTAGTTTATCACAGTTAAA
TTGCTAACGCAGTCAGGCACCGTGTATGAAATCTAACAATGCGCTCATCGTCATCCTCGGCACCGTCACC
CTGGATGCTGTAGGCATAGGCTTGGTTATGCCGGTACTGCCGGGCCTCTTGCGGGATTTTACACTTTATG
CTTCCGGCTCGTATGTTAGGAGGTCTTTATCATGCAAAAACAAGATAAATTATTTGTAGATAGAAAGAAA
AATGCTATATTTGCCTTTCCTAAATATATAACAATAATGGAAAACAAAGAGAAACCTGAACCAATTTATT
ATGAATTGACAGATAAGCATTTCTGGGCTGCCTTTCTTAACTTGGCGCGCCACAATGTCTATACCACCAT
TAATCACATCAACAGACGTTTGGAAATAGCAGAGCTAAAAGACGATGGATATATGATGGGCATTAAAGGC
AGCTGGAACGAGCAAGCGAAAAAACTCGACAAAAAAGTTCGGCTGAGAGACTTGATCATGAAACACTTTC
CTTTTCTGGAAGCTGCAGCTTATGAAATGACAAACTCTAAAAGTCCCAACAATAAGGAGCAACGGGAAAA
GGAACAATCCGAAGCCCTATCACTTAACAACTTGAAGAATGTTCTATTCATTTTCTTGGAAAAACTTCAG
GTTCTCAGGAACTACTACTCCCATTACAAGTATTCTGAAGAATCCCCAAAACCGATATTTGAAACAAGCC
TTTTGAAAAACATGTATAAGGTTTTCGATGCCAATGTGCGGTTAGTAAAGAGAGACTATATGCATCATGA
GAATATAGACATGCAAAGAGATTTTACACATCTCAACAGGAAAAAACAAGTGGGACGAACAAAAAACATC
ATAGACAGTCCTAACTTTCATTACCATTTTGCAGATAAAGAAGGCAATATGACCATAGCAGGCTTACTGT
TCTTCGTCTCTTTATTTCTTGATAAAAAAGACGCTATTTGGATGCAGAAAAAGCTAAAGGGATTTAAAGA
TGGCAGAAACTTGCGTGAGCAAATGACAAACGAAGTATTTTGCAGAAGCCGTATATCTTTGCCTAAGCTA
AAATTAGAGAATGTACAGACAAAAGACTGGATGCAACTTGATATGCTTAACGAATTGGTTCGCTGTCCCA
AATCGCTGTATGAACGGTTACGAGAAAAAGATAGGGAAAGTTTTAAAGTACCTTTCGATATTTTCTCTGA
CGACTATAATGCTGAAGAAGAACCATTTAAGAACACGCTTGTAAGGCATCAAGACCGCTTTCCATATTTT
GTCTTGAGATATTTCGATTTAAATGAGATATTCGAACAACTCCGCTTCCAAATAGATTTAGGTACCTATC
ATTTCTCTATCTATAACAAACGTATCGGTGACGAAGATGAAGTTCGCCATCTCACACATCATCTATATGG
CTTTGCGCGCATTCAGGACTTTGCACCACAAAACCAACCAGAAGAATGGAGAAAATTAGTGAAAGACTTA
GATCATTTTGAGACATCGCAAGAGCCTTACATATCTAAGACTGCTCCACATTACCATTTAGAGAACGAAA
AGATAGGCATTAAGTTTTGCAGTGCCCACAACAACCTCTTTCCATCTCTTCAGACCGACAAAACATGCAA
TGGAAGAAGTAAATTTAATCTCGGAACACAATTTACAGCAGAAGCATTTTTAAGTGTCCACGAATTGTTG
CCGATGATGTTTTATTATCTGTTATTGACCAAGGATTACTCCAGAAAAGAAAGCGCAGACAAAGTAGAGG
GAATTATAAGAAAAGAAATAAGCAACATATACGCTATCTACGATGCTTTTGCCAATAATGAGATAAATAG
CATTGCAGACTTAACCCGTCGGCTTCAAAATACAAATATACTACAAGGCCATTTGCCAAAACAAATGATT
TCCATATTGAAAGGCAGACAAAAAGATATGGGAAAAGAGGCTGAGCGCAAAATTGGGGAAATGATAGACG
ACACCCAAAGAAGACTTGACTTGCTCTGCAAGCAGACAAATCAGAAGATAAGGATTGGCAAAAGGAATGC
CGGTCTGCTAAAATCGGGAAAAATTGCAGATTGGTTGGTAAATGACATGATGCGCTTCCAACCTGTTCAA
AAAGACCAAAATAACATTCCAATAAACAATAGCAAGGCTAACAGCACCGAATATCGAATGCTTCAGCGTG
CGCTTGCCCTTTTCGGCAGTGAGAACTTCCGCCTTAAGGCATATTTTAATCAAATGAATCTTGTGGGGAA
TGACAATCCGCATCCTTTCCTTGCAGAAACACAATGGGAACATCAAACTAACATTCTGTCTTTCTACCGA
AACTATTTGGAAGCGAGGAAAAAGTATCTTAAGGGCTTAAAACCACAAAACTGGAAACAATATCAGCATT
TTCTCATACTTAAAGTACAGAAGACCAACCGCAACACATTAGTTACAGGATGGAAAAACAGTTTCAATCT
CCCCCGTGGAATATTTACCCAACCAATAAGGGAATGGTTTGAGAAACATAATAATTCAAAAAGAATATAC
GACCAAATACTATCTTTTGACCGAGTAGGGTTTGTTGCAAAAGCTATTCCCTTATACTTTGCAGAAGAAT
ATAAAGACAATGTACAGCCTTTCTACGATTATCCGTTCAATATCGGCAACAGACTTAAACCAAAAAAAAG
GCAATTCTTAGATAAAAAAGAGCGTGTCGAATTGTGGCAAAAGAATAAAGAGCTATTCAAAAATTATCCG
TCTGAAAAGAAAAAGACAGACTTAGCTTATCTTGATTTTTTATCATGGAAAAAGTTCGAACGCGAACTGC
GACTTATCAAGAATCAGGATATCGTCACATGGTTGATGTTCAAAGAACTATTCAATATGGCTACTGTGGA
AGGATTGAAGATTGGAGAAATACATCTGAGGGACATCGATACAAACACGGCAAATGAGGAAAGCAACAAT
ATTCTAAATAGAATCATGCCCATGAAGTTGCCTGTTAAAACATACGAAACAGACAATAAAGGAAATATAT
TAAAGGAAAGACCTTTAGCAACCTTTTATATCGAAGAAACGGAAACCAAAGTCCTGAAACAGGGCAATTT
CAAAGCATTGGTAAAAGACCGAAGACTCAATGGGCTATTCTCATTTGCAGAAACTACAGACTTGAACTTA
GAGGAACATCCTATCAGCAAATTGAGTGTAGACCTTGAGCTTATAAAATATCAGACTACAAGGATTAGTA
TCTTTGAGATGACATTAGGACTGGAAAAGAAACTCATAGACAAATATTCCACACTACCTACAGATAGCTT
CAGAAATATGCTTGAAAGGTGGTTGCAGTGCAAAGCTAATAGACCGGAATTAAAGAATTACGTTAATAGT
TTGATTGCAGTGAGAAATGCTTTTTCCCACAACCAGTATCCCATGTATGATGCCACACTCTTTGCTGAAG
TTAAAAAATTTACTCTTTTCCCTTCTGTCGATACAAAAAAGATTGAGCTAAATATAGCGCCACAGTTACT
GGAAATAGTAGGAAAAGCCATAAAAGAAATTGAAAAATCAGAAAATAAAAACTAAATTGACAGCTAGCTC
AGTCCTAGGTATAATGCTAGCGCTGAGTTGCATCTGCCTTCTTTTTGAAAGGTAAAAACAACTACATAAA
GAGTTGAACTTCTTTGTTGTCTGTTGCATCTGCCTTCTTTTTGAAAGGTAAAAACAACATCGTCCATTCC
GACAGCATCGCCAGTCACTATGGCGTGCTGCTAGCGCTATATGCGTTGATGCAATTTCTATGCGCACCCG
TTCTCGGAGCACTGTCCGACCGCTTTGGCCGCCGCCCAGTCCTGCTCGCTTCGCTACTTGGAGCCACTAT
CGACTACGCGATCATGGCGACCACACCCGTCCTGTGGATCCTCTACGCCGGACGCATCGTGGCCGGCATC
ACCGGCGCCACAGGTGCGGTTGCTGGCGCCTATATCGCCGACATCACCGATGGGGAAGATCGGGCTCGCC
ACTTCGGGCTCATGAGCGCTTGTTTCGGCGTGGGTATGGTGGCAGGCCCCGTGGCCGGGGGACTGTTGGG
CGCCATCTCCTTGCATGCACCATTCCTTGCGGCGGCGGTGCTCAACGGCCTCAACCTACTACTGGGCTGC
TTCCTAATGCAGGAGTCGCATAAGGGAGAGCGTCGACCGATGCCCTTGAGAGCCTTCAACCCAGTCAGCT
CCTTCCGGTGGGCGCGGGGCATGACTATCGTCGCCGCACTTATGACTGTCTTCTTTATCATGCAACTCGT
AGGACAGGTGCCGGCAGCGCTCTGGGTCATTTTCGGCGAGGACCGCTTTCGCTGGAGCGCGACGATGATC
GGCCTGTCGCTTGCGGTATTCGGAATCTTGCACGCCCTCGCTCAAGCCTTCGTCACTGGTCCCGCCACCA
AACGTTTCGGCGAGAAGCAGGCCATTATCGCCGGCATGGCGGCCGACGCGCTGGGCTACGTCTTGCTGGC
GTTCGCGACGCGAGGCTGGATGGCCTTCCCCATTATGATTCTTCTCGCTTCCGGCGGCATCGGGATGCCC
GCGTTGCAGGCCATGCTGTCCAGGCAGGTAGATGACGACCATCAGGGACAGCTTCAAGGATCGCTCGCGG
CTCTTACCAGCCTAACTTCGATCATTGGACCGCTGATCGTCACGGCGATTTATGCCGCCTCGGCGAGCAC
ATGGAACGGGTTGGCATGGATTGTAGGCGCCGCCCTATACCTTGTCTGCCTCCCCGCGTTGCGTCGCGGT
GCATGGAGCCGGGCCACCTCGACCTGAATGGAAGCCGGCGGCACCTCGCTAACGGATTCACCACTCCAAG
AATTGGAGCCAATCAATTCTTGCGGAGAACTGTGAATGCGCAAACCAACCCTTGGCAGAACATATCCATC
GCGTCCGCCATCTCCAGCAGCCGCACGCGGCGCATCTCGGGCAGCGTTGGGTCCTGGCCACGGGTGCGCA
TGATCGTGCTCCTGTCGTTGAGGACCCGGCTAGGCTGGCGGGGTTGCCTTACTGGTTAGCAGAATGAATC
ACCGATACGCGAGCGAACGTGAAGCGACTGCTGCTGCAAAACGTCTGCGACCTGAGCAACAACATGAATG
GTCTTCGGTTTCCGTGTTTCGTAAAGTCTGGAAACGCGGAAGTCCCCTACGTGCTGCTGAAGTTGCCCGC
AACAGAGAGTGGAACCAACCGGTGATACCACGATACTATGACTGAGAGTCAACGCCATGAGCGGCCTCAT
TTCTTATTCTGAGTTACAACAGTCCGCACCGCTGCCGGTAGCTCCTTCCGGTGGGCGCGGGGCATGACTA
TCGTCGCCGCACTTATGACTGTCTTCTTTATCATGCAACTCGTAGGACAGGTGCCGGCAGCGCCCAACAG
TCCCCCGGCCACGGGGCCTGCCACCATACCCACGCCGAAACAAGCGCCCTGCACCATTATGTTCCGGATC
TGCATCGCAGGATGCTGCTGGCTACCCTGTGGAACACCTACATCTGTATTAACGAAGCGCTAACCGTTTT
TATCAGGCTCTGGGAGGCAGAATAAATGATCATATCGTCAATTATTACCTCCACGGGGAGAGCCTGAGCA
AACTGGCCTCAGGCATTTGAGAAGCACACGGTCACACTGCTTCCGGTAGTCAATAAACCGGTAAACCAGC
AATAGACATAAGCGGCTATTTAACGACCCTGCCCTGAACCGACGACCGGGTCGAATTTGCTTTCGAATTT
CTGCCATTCATCCGCTTATTATCACTTATTCAGGCGTAGCAACCAGGCGTTTAAGGGCACCAATAACTGC
CTTAAAAAAATTACGCCCCGCCCTGCCACTCATCGCAGTACTGTTGTAATTCATTAAGCATTCTGCCGAC
ATGGAAGCCATCACAAACGGCATGATGAACCTGAATCGCCAGCGGCATCAGCACCTTGTCGCCTTGCGTA
TAATATTTGCCCATGGTGAAAACGGGGGCGAAGAAGTTGTCCATATTGGCCACGTTTAAATCAAAACTGG
TGAAACTCACCCAGGGATTGGCTGAGACGAAAAACATATTCTCAATAAACCCTTTAGGGAAATAGGCCAG
GTTTTCACCGTAACACGCCACATCTTGCGAATATATGTGTAGAAACTGCCGGAAATCGTCGTGGTATTCA
CTCCAGAGCGATGAAAACGTTTCAGTTTGCTCATGGAAAACGGTGTAACAAGGGTGAACACTATCCCATA
TCACCAGCTCACCGTCTTTCATTGCCATACGGAATTCCGGATGAGCATTCATCAGGCGGGCAAGAATGTG
AATAAAGGCCGGATAAAACTTGTGCTTATTTTTCTTTACGGTCTTTAAAAAGGCCGTAATATCCAGCTGA
ACGGTCTGGTTATAGGTACATTGAGCAACTGACTGAAATGCCTCAAAATGTTCTTTACGATGCCATTGGG
ATATATCAACGGTGGTATATCCAGTGATTTTTTTCTCCATTTTAGC
Features (pLannotate 1.2.2; 14 found; start..end, strand, type, name):
    218..361     +  mobile_element IS1 (fragment): prokaryotic transposable element IS1
    480..535     -  rep_origin     RSF ori (fragment): Plasmids containing the RSF 1030 origin of replication can be propagated in E. coli cells that contain additional plasmids with compatible origins.
    623..1168    -  rep_origin     p15A ori: Plasmids containing the medium-copy-number p15A origin of replication can be propagated in E. coli cells that contain a second plasmid with the ColE1 origin.
   1280..1308    +  promoter       tet promoter: E. coli promoter for tetracycline efflux protein gene
   1356..1457    +  CDS            TcR (fragment): tetracycline efflux protein; tet; confers resistance to tetracycline
   1458..1487    +  promoter       lac promoter: promoter for the E. coli lac operon
   4887..4921    +  promoter       J23119 promoter: bacterial promoter (Registry of Standard Biological Parts BBa J23119)
   5029..6117    +  CDS            TcR (fragment): tetracycline efflux protein; tet; confers resistance to tetracycline
   6359..6484    -  CDS            YPB1_ECOLX (fragment): Protein predicted: Swiss-Prot protein existence level 4. From Escherichia coli.
   6620..6713    +  CDS            TcR (fragment): tetracycline efflux protein; tet; confers resistance to tetracycline
   6710..6767    -  CDS            TcR (fragment): tetracycline efflux protein; tet; confers resistance to tetracycline
   6754..6852    +  CDS            YPB2_ECOLX (fragment): Protein predicted: Swiss-Prot protein existence level 4. From Escherichia coli.
   7151..7810    -  CDS            CmR: chloramphenicol acetyltransferase; cat; confers resistance to chloramphenicol
   7811..97      -  promoter       cat promoter (across the origin): promoter of the E. coli cat gene encoding chloramphenicol acetyltransferase
