[The description below was written by a language model from this plasmid's Addgene catalogue record and pLannotate feature annotations shown in this document.]
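Description:
pPlacPbuCas13b-gRNA-T-MS2 is a 7,816 bp bacterial expression plasmid built on the pACYC184 backbone that supplies both components of a type VI-B CRISPR system from Prevotella buccae: the PbuCas13b nuclease and a single-spacer CRISPR array. It replicates from the p15A origin, which is compatible with ColE1-type plasmids, so it can be maintained alongside a second plasmid in the same E. coli cell. The catalogue lists it as high copy, although the feature annotation describes p15A as medium copy. Selection is by chloramphenicol, through the cat gene and its native promoter. The tetracycline resistance gene of pACYC184 appears only as separated fragments flanking the insert, indicating that the cassette was introduced into it (by Gibson assembly) and that tetracycline resistance is presumably disrupted.

The payload is organised as two transcription units. A lac promoter sits at the upstream junction with the interrupted tet gene and is followed by a roughly 3.4 kb unannotated stretch. By position and by the plasmid name, this stretch most likely holds the PbuCas13b coding sequence, although the feature table does not label it. Downstream, the strong constitutive synthetic promoter J23119 precedes a short unannotated region that would correspond to the CRISPR array, whose one spacer (spacer #1) targets the RNA genome of bacteriophage MS2. Cas13b is an RNA-guided RNA nuclease, so crRNA from the array directs it to MS2 RNA.

The stated purpose is co-expression of the targeting array and nuclease in bacteria. The associated publication concerns the prediction and identification of an anti-CRISPR inhibitor of Cas13b nucleases, which suggests use as the targeting construct in such assays.
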