Addgene plasmid #184839: pPlacPbuCas13b-gRNA-T-MS2
Purpose: Expression of a single-spacer CRISPR array with spacer #1 targeting the MS2 phage genome and expression of PbuCas13b in bacteria.
Depositing lab: Chase Beisel. Depositing organization: Helmholtz-Zentrum fuer Infektionsforschung (HZI). Publication: Anti-CRISPR prediction using deep learning reveals an inhibitor of Cas13b nucleases. Wandera KG, Alkhnbashi OS, Bassett HVI, Mitrofanov A, Hauns S, Migur A, Backofen R, Beisel CL. Mol Cell. 2022 May 24. pii: S1097-2765(22)00437-3. doi: 10.1016/j.molcel.2022.05.003. PubMed 35649413.
Backbone
  Vector backbone: pACYC184
  Backbone size w/o insert (bp): 4245
  Total vector size (bp): 7816
  Vector type: Bacterial Expression, CRISPR, Synthetic Biology
Growth in bacteria
  Bacterial resistance: Chloramphenicol, 25 μg/mL
  Growth temperature: 37°C
  Growth strain: DH5alpha
  Copy number: High Copy
Gene/Insert
  Gene/Insert name: single-spacer CRISPR array with spacer #1 targeting the MS2 phage genome, PbuCas13b nuclease
  gRNA/shRNA sequence: tacataaagagttgaacttctttgttgtct
  Species: Prevotella buccae
  Promoter: J23119 and lac promoter
  Cloning method: Gibson Cloning
  Sequencing primers: 5′ TTGAAGTCATGCGCCGGTTA; 3′ catacccacgccgaaacaag
Terms and licenses: Academic/Nonprofit Terms; Industry Terms: Not Available to Industry
How to cite: pPlacPbuCas13b-gRNA-T-MS2 was a gift from Chase Beisel (Addgene plasmid # 184839 ; http://n2t.net/addgene:184839 ; RRID:Addgene_184839)
